Addgene plasmid #110866: pLenti-HF1RA-P2A-GFP-PGK-Puro
Purpose: Lentiviral vector for constitutive expression of Cas9-HF1RA-P2A-GFP in mammalian cells (codon optimized)
Depositing lab: Lukas Dow. Depositing organization: Cornell University. Publication: Optimized base editors enable efficient editing in cells, organoids and mice. Zafra MP, Schatoff EM, Katti A, Foronda M, Breinig M, Schweitzer AY, Simon A, Han T, Goswami S, Montgomery E, Thibado J, Kastenhuber ER, Sanchez-Rivera FJ, Shi J, Vakoc CR, Lowe SW, Tschaharganeh DF, Dow LE. Nat Biotechnol. 2018 Jul 3. pii: nbt.4194. doi: 10.1038/nbt.4194. PubMed 29969439.
Backbone
  Vector backbone: Adapted from lentiCRISPRv1
  Backbone size w/o insert (bp): 6296
  Vector type: Lentiviral
  Selectable markers: Puromycin ; GFP
Growth in bacteria
  Bacterial resistance: Ampicillin, 100 μg/mL
  Growth temperature: 30°C
  Growth strain: NEB Stable
  Copy number: Low Copy
Gene/Insert
  Gene/Insert name: Cas9-HF1RA (alt name: HF1RA)
  Species: Synthetic
  Insert size (bp): 4227
  Mutation: R661A, Q695A, Q926A, and NLS sequence at the N-terminus
  Promoter: EF1s
  Tag / fusion protein: FLAG (N terminal on insert)
  Cloning method: Gibson Cloning
  Sequencing primers: 5′ TAAGTGCAGTAGTCGCCGTG; 3′ TTAAGAATACCAGTCAATCTTTC
Terms and licenses: Academic/Nonprofit Terms; Industry Terms: Not Available to Industry
How to cite: pLenti-HF1RA-P2A-GFP-PGK-Puro was a gift from Lukas Dow (Addgene plasmid # 110866 ; http://n2t.net/addgene:110866 ; RRID:Addgene_110866)
