[The description below was written by a language model from this plasmid's Addgene catalogue record and pLannotate feature annotations shown in this document.]
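Description:
pLenti-HF1RA-P2A-GFP-PGK-Puro is a lentiviral transfer vector adapted from lentiCRISPRv1 for constitutive expression of a codon-optimized Cas9 variant in mammalian cells. The HIV-1-derived portion begins with an RSV promoter driving a truncated 5' LTR, followed by the Ψ packaging signal with a gag fragment, the Rev response element and the cPPT/CTS. It ends with a WPRE and a ΔU3 self-inactivating 3' LTR. Together these elements allow genomic RNA to be produced, packaged and integrated while the viral promoter is disabled after integration. In bacteria the plasmid carries AmpR and a ColE1/pUC-type origin. The feature annotation labels that origin high-copy, whereas the catalogue lists the plasmid as low copy. An f1 ori, SV40 poly(A) signal and origin, and lac, T7 and T3 remnants are residual backbone elements.

The payload is a synthetic Streptococcus pyogenes Cas9 named HF1RA, expressed from the short EF-1α core promoter (EF1s). The record lists the substitutions R661A, Q695A and Q926A, together with an N-terminal nuclear localization signal and an N-terminal FLAG tag. The feature table annotates the Cas9 coding region as adjacent N- and C-terminal halves, but these form one continuous reading frame. According to the plasmid name, Cas9 is linked to EGFP through a P2A self-cleaving peptide, so both proteins arise from a single transcript and fluorescence reports Cas9 expression. The P2A itself is not annotated in the feature table. A separate mouse PGK promoter drives puromycin N-acetyltransferase for drug selection of transduced cells. No guide RNA cassette is annotated, so guides would have to be supplied separately. The construct was deposited in connection with work on optimized genome and base editors, and it suits the generation of stable, GFP-marked, puromycin-selectable Cas9-expressing cell populations.
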