Features (pLannotate 1.2.2; 29 found; start..end, strand, type, name):
    222..402     +  LTR            5' LTR (truncated): truncated 5' long terminal repeat (LTR) from HIV-1
    449..574     +  misc_feature   HIV-1 Ψ: packaging signal of human immunodeficiency virus type 1
    558..921     +  CDS            HIV-1 gag (fragment): gag protein from human immunodeficiency virus 1; gag
   1067..1300    +  misc_feature   RRE: The Rev response element (RRE) of HIV-1 allows for Rev-dependent mRNA export from the nucleus to the cytoplasm.
   1677..1703    +  CDS            Rev (fragment): human immunodeficiency virus 1 (HIV-1) Rev protein; rev; enhances nuclear export of unspliced and incompletely spliced viral mRNAs
   1713..1830    +  misc_feature   cPPT/CTS: central polypurine tract and central termination sequence of HIV-1
   1899..2110    +  promoter       EF-1α core promoter: core promoter for human elongation factor EF-1α
   2214..3815    +  CDS            Cas9(N): N-terminal portion of Streptococcus pyogenes Cas9 (Zetsche et al., 2015)
   3816..6314    +  CDS            Cas9(C): C-terminal portion of Streptococcus pyogenes Cas9 (Zetsche et al., 2015)
   6429..7148    +  CDS            EGFP: the original enhanced GFP (Yang et al., 1996) mammalian codon-optimized
   7160..7659    +  promoter       PGK promoter: mouse phosphoglycerate kinase 1 promoter
   7680..8279    +  CDS            PuroR: puromycin N-acetyltransferase; pac from Streptomyces alboniger; confers resistance to puromycin
   8295..8883    +  misc_feature   WPRE: woodchuck hepatitis virus posttranscriptional regulatory element
   8934..8953    +  misc_feature   cPPT/CTS (fragment): central polypurine tract and central termination sequence of HIV-1
   8955..9188    +  LTR            3' LTR (ΔU3): self-inactivating 3' long terminal repeat (LTR) from HIV-1
   9266..9387    +  polyA_signal   SV40 poly(A) signal: SV40 polyadenylation signal
   9427..9562    +  rep_origin     SV40 ori: SV40 origin of replication
   9583..9601    -  promoter       T7 promoter: promoter for bacteriophage T7 RNA polymerase
   9609..9764    +  CDS            lacZα (fragment): LacZα fragment of β-galactosidase; lacZ fragment
   9769..10197   +  rep_origin     f1 ori (sequence partly withheld): f1 bacteriophage origin of replication; arrow indicates direction of (+) strand synthesis
  10250..10354   +  promoter       AmpR promoter: bla
  10355..11215   +  CDS            AmpR: β-lactamase; bla; confers resistance to ampicillin, carbenicillin, and related antibiotics
  11386..11974   +  rep_origin     ori: high-copy-number ColE1/pMB1/pBR322/pUC origin of replication
  12157..12249   +  CDS            lacI (fragment): lac repressor; lacI; The lac repressor binds to the lac operator to inhibit transcription in E. coli. This inhibition can be relieved by adding lactose or isopropyl-β-D-thiogalactopyranoside (IPTG).
  12262..12283   +  protein_bind   CAP binding site: CAP binding activates transcription in the presence of cAMP. E. coli catabolite activator protein
  12298..12328   +  promoter       lac promoter: promoter for the E. coli lac operon
  12332..12354   +  protein_bind   lac operator (fragment): The lac repressor binds to the lac operator to inhibit transcription in E. coli. This inhibition can be relieved by adding lactose or isopropyl-β-D-thiogalactopyranoside (IPTG). lac repressor encoded by lacI
  12397..12415   +  promoter       T3 promoter: promoter for bacteriophage T3 RNA polymerase
  12443..221     +  promoter       RSV promoter (across the origin): Rous sarcoma virus enhancer/promoter
>Addgene plasmid #110866 | pLenti-HF1RA-P2A-GFP-PGK-Puro | addgene full sequence | sequence record 211472 | Addgene NGS Result
CTTATGCAATACTCTTGTAGTCTTGCAACATGGTAACGATGAGTTAGCAACATGCCTTACAAGGAGAGAA
AAAGCACCGTGCATGCCGATTGGTGGAAGTAAGGTGGTACGATCGTGCCTTATTAGGAAGGCAACAGACG
GGTCTGACATGGATTGGACGAACCACTGAATTGCCGCATTGCAGAGATATTGTATTTAAGTGCCTAGCTC
GATACATAAACGGGTCTCTCTGGTTAGACCAGATCTGAGCCTGGGAGCTCTCTGGCTAACTAGGGAACCC
ACTGCTTAAGCCTCAATAAAGCTTGCCTTGAGTGCTTCAAGTAGTGTGTGCCCGTCTGTTGTGTGACTCT
GGTAACTAGAGATCCCTCAGACCCTTTTAGTCAGTGTGGAAAATCTCTAGCAGTGGCGCCCGAACAGGGA
CTTGAAAGCGAAAGGGAAACCAGAGGAGCTCTCTCGACGCAGGACTCGGCTTGCTGAAGCGCGCACGGCA
AGAGGCGAGGGGCGGCGACTGGTGAGTACGCCAAAAATTTTGACTAGCGGAGGCTAGAAGGAGAGAGATG
GGTGCGAGAGCGTCAGTATTAAGCGGGGGAGAATTAGATCGCGATGGGAAAAAATTCGGTTAAGGCCAGG
GGGAAAGAAAAAATATAAATTAAAACATATAGTATGGGCAAGCAGGGAGCTAGAACGATTCGCAGTTAAT
CCTGGCCTGTTAGAAACATCAGAAGGCTGTAGACAAATACTGGGACAGCTACAACCATCCCTTCAGACAG
GATCAGAAGAACTTAGATCATTATATAATACAGTAGCAACCCTCTATTGTGTGCATCAAAGGATAGAGAT
AAAAGACACCAAGGAAGCTTTAGACAAGATAGAGGAAGAGCAAAACAAAAGTAAGACCACCGCACAGCAA
GCGGCCGCTGATCTTCAGACCTGGAGGAGGAGATATGAGGGACAATTGGAGAAGTGAATTATATAAATAT
AAAGTAGTAAAAATTGAACCATTAGGAGTAGCACCCACCAAGGCAAAGAGAAGAGTGGTGCAGAGAGAAA
AAAGAGCAGTGGGAATAGGAGCTTTGTTCCTTGGGTTCTTGGGAGCAGCAGGAAGCACTATGGGCGCAGC
GTCAATGACGCTGACGGTACAGGCCAGACAATTATTGTCTGGTATAGTGCAGCAGCAGAACAATTTGCTG
AGGGCTATTGAGGCGCAACAGCATCTGTTGCAACTCACAGTCTGGGGCATCAAGCAGCTCCAGGCAAGAA
TCCTGGCTGTGGAAAGATACCTAAAGGATCAACAGCTCCTGGGGATTTGGGGTTGCTCTGGAAAACTCAT
TTGCACCACTGCTGTGCCTTGGAATGCTAGTTGGAGTAATAAATCTCTGGAACAGATTTGGAATCACACG
ACCTGGATGGAGTGGGACAGAGAAATTAACAATTACACAAGCTTAATACACTCCTTAATTGAAGAATCGC
AAAACCAGCAAGAAAAGAATGAACAAGAATTATTGGAATTAGATAAATGGGCAAGTTTGTGGAATTGGTT
TAACATAACAAATTGGCTGTGGTATATAAAATTATTCATAATGATAGTAGGAGGCTTGGTAGGTTTAAGA
ATAGTTTTTGCTGTACTTTCTATAGTGAATAGAGTTAGGCAGGGATATTCACCATTATCGTTTCAGACCC
ACCTCCCAACCCCGAGGGGACCCAGACCACAATTTTAAAAGAAAAGGGGGGATTGGGGGGTACAGTGCAG
GGGAAAGAATAGTAGACATAATAGCAACAGACATACAAACTAAAGAATTACAAAAACAAATTACAAAAAT
TCAAAATTTTCGGGTTTATTACAGGGACAGCAGAGATCCACTTTGGCGCCGGCTCGAGTGGCTCCGGTGC
CCGTCAGTGGGCAGAGCGCACATCGCCCACAGTCCCCGAGAAGTTGGGGGGAGGGGTCGGCAATTGAACC
GGTGCCTAGAGAAGGTGGCGCGGGGTAAACTGGGAAAGTGATGTCGTGTACTGGCTCCGCCTTTTTCCCG
AGGGTGGGGGAGAACCGTATATAAGTGCAGTAGTCGCCGTGAACGTTCTTTTTCGCAACGGGTTTGCCGC
CAGAACACAGGTGTCGTGACGCGGGATCCGCCACCATGGATTACAAAGACGATGACGATAAGATGGCCCC
AAAGAAGAAGCGGAAGGTCGGTATCCACGGAGTCCCAGCAGCCGACAAGAAGTACAGCATCGGCCTGGAC
ATCGGCACCAACTCTGTGGGCTGGGCCGTGATCACCGACGAGTACAAGGTGCCCAGCAAGAAATTCAAGG
TGCTGGGCAACACCGACCGGCACAGCATCAAGAAGAACCTGATCGGAGCCCTGCTGTTCGACAGCGGCGA
AACAGCCGAGGCCACCCGGCTGAAGAGAACCGCCAGAAGAAGATACACCAGACGGAAGAACCGGATCTGC
TATCTGCAAGAGATCTTCAGCAACGAGATGGCCAAGGTGGACGACAGCTTCTTCCACAGACTGGAAGAGT
CCTTCCTGGTGGAAGAGGATAAGAAGCACGAGCGGCACCCCATCTTCGGCAACATCGTGGACGAGGTGGC
CTACCACGAGAAGTACCCCACCATCTACCACCTGAGAAAGAAACTGGTGGACAGCACCGACAAGGCCGAC
CTGCGGCTGATCTATCTGGCCCTGGCCCACATGATCAAGTTCCGGGGCCACTTCCTGATCGAGGGCGACC
TGAACCCCGACAACAGCGACGTGGACAAGCTGTTCATCCAGCTGGTGCAGACCTACAACCAGCTGTTCGA
GGAAAACCCCATCAACGCCAGCGGCGTGGACGCCAAGGCCATCCTGTCTGCCAGACTGAGCAAGAGCAGA
CGGCTGGAAAATCTGATCGCCCAGCTGCCCGGCGAGAAGAAGAATGGCCTGTTCGGAAACCTGATTGCCC
TGAGCCTGGGCCTGACCCCCAACTTCAAGAGCAACTTCGACCTGGCCGAGGATGCCAAACTGCAGCTGAG
CAAGGACACCTACGACGACGACCTGGACAACCTGCTGGCCCAGATCGGCGACCAGTACGCCGACCTGTTT
CTGGCCGCCAAGAACCTGTCCGACGCCATCCTGCTGAGCGACATCCTGAGAGTGAACACCGAGATCACCA
AGGCCCCCCTGAGCGCCTCTATGATCAAGAGATACGACGAGCACCACCAGGACCTGACCCTGCTGAAAGC
TCTCGTGCGGCAGCAGCTGCCTGAGAAGTACAAAGAGATTTTCTTCGACCAGAGCAAGAACGGCTACGCC
GGCTACATTGACGGCGGAGCCAGCCAGGAAGAGTTCTACAAGTTCATCAAGCCCATCCTGGAAAAGATGG
ACGGCACCGAGGAACTGCTCGTGAAGCTGAACAGAGAGGACCTGCTGCGGAAGCAGCGGACCTTCGACAA
CGGCAGCATCCCCCACCAGATCCACCTGGGAGAGCTGCACGCCATTCTGCGGCGGCAGGAAGATTTTTAC
CCATTCCTGAAGGACAACCGGGAAAAGATCGAGAAGATCCTGACCTTCCGCATCCCCTACTACGTGGGCC
CTCTGGCCAGGGGAAACAGCAGATTCGCCTGGATGACCAGAAAGAGCGAGGAAACCATCACCCCCTGGAA
CTTCGAGGAAGTGGTGGACAAGGGCGCTTCCGCCCAGAGCTTCATCGAGCGGATGACCAACTTCGATAAG
AACCTGCCCAACGAGAAGGTGCTGCCCAAGCACAGCCTGCTGTACGAGTACTTCACCGTGTATAACGAGC
TGACCAAAGTGAAATACGTGACCGAGGGAATGAGAAAGCCCGCCTTCCTGAGCGGCGAGCAGAAAAAGGC
CATCGTGGACCTGCTGTTCAAGACCAACCGGAAAGTGACCGTGAAGCAGCTGAAAGAGGACTACTTCAAG
AAAATCGAGTGCTTCGACTCCGTGGAAATCTCCGGCGTGGAAGATCGGTTCAACGCCTCCCTGGGCACAT
ACCACGATCTGCTGAAAATTATCAAGGACAAGGACTTCCTGGACAATGAGGAAAACGAGGACATTCTGGA
AGATATCGTGCTGACCCTGACACTGTTTGAGGACAGAGAGATGATCGAGGAACGGCTGAAAACCTATGCC
CACCTGTTCGACGACAAAGTGATGAAGCAGCTGAAGCGGCGGAGATACACCGGCTGGGGCGCCCTGAGCC
GGAAGCTGATCAACGGCATCCGGGACAAGCAGTCCGGCAAGACAATCCTGGATTTCCTGAAGTCCGACGG
CTTCGCCAACAGAAACTTCATGGCCCTGATCCACGACGACAGCCTGACCTTTAAAGAGGACATCCAGAAA
GCCCAGGTGTCCGGCCAGGGCGATAGCCTGCACGAGCACATTGCCAATCTGGCCGGCAGCCCCGCCATTA
AGAAGGGCATCCTGCAGACAGTGAAGGTGGTGGACGAGCTCGTGAAAGTGATGGGCCGGCACAAGCCCGA
GAACATCGTGATCGAAATGGCCAGAGAGAACCAGACCACCCAGAAGGGACAGAAGAACAGCCGCGAGAGA
ATGAAGCGGATCGAAGAGGGCATCAAAGAGCTGGGCAGCCAGATCCTGAAAGAACACCCCGTGGAAAACA
CCCAGCTGCAGAACGAGAAGCTGTACCTGTACTACCTGCAGAATGGGCGGGATATGTACGTGGACCAGGA
ACTGGACATCAACCGGCTGTCCGACTACGATGTGGACCATATCGTGCCTCAGAGCTTTCTGAAGGACGAC
TCCATCGACAACAAGGTGCTGACCAGAAGCGACAAGAACCGGGGCAAGAGCGACAACGTGCCCTCCGAAG
AGGTCGTGAAGAAGATGAAGAACTACTGGCGGCAGCTGCTGAACGCCAAGCTGATTACCCAGAGAAAGTT
CGACAATCTGACCAAGGCCGAGAGAGGCGGCCTGAGCGAACTGGATAAGGCCGGCTTCATCAAGAGACAG
CTGGTGGAAACCCGGGCCATCACAAAGCACGTGGCACAGATCCTGGACTCCCGGATGAACACTAAGTACG
ACGAGAATGACAAGCTGATCCGGGAAGTGAAAGTGATCACCCTGAAGTCCAAGCTGGTGTCCGATTTCCG
GAAGGATTTCCAGTTTTACAAAGTGCGCGAGATCAACAACTACCACCACGCCCACGACGCCTACCTGAAC
GCCGTCGTGGGAACCGCCCTGATCAAAAAGTACCCTAAGCTGGAAAGCGAGTTCGTGTACGGCGACTACA
AGGTGTACGACGTGCGGAAGATGATCGCCAAGAGCGAGCAGGAAATCGGCAAGGCTACCGCCAAGTACTT
CTTCTACAGCAACATCATGAACTTTTTCAAGACCGAGATTACCCTGGCCAACGGCGAGATCCGGAAGCGG
CCTCTGATCGAGACAAACGGCGAAACCGGGGAGATCGTGTGGGATAAGGGCCGGGATTTTGCCACCGTGC
GGAAAGTGCTGAGCATGCCCCAAGTGAATATCGTGAAAAAGACCGAGGTGCAGACAGGCGGCTTCAGCAA
AGAGTCTATCCTGCCCAAGAGGAACAGCGATAAGCTGATCGCCAGAAAGAAGGACTGGGACCCTAAGAAG
TACGGCGGCTTCGACAGCCCCACCGTGGCCTATTCTGTGCTGGTGGTGGCCAAAGTGGAAAAGGGCAAGT
CCAAGAAACTGAAGAGTGTGAAAGAGCTGCTGGGGATCACCATCATGGAAAGAAGCAGCTTCGAGAAGAA
TCCCATCGACTTTCTGGAAGCCAAGGGCTACAAAGAAGTGAAAAAGGACCTGATCATCAAGCTGCCTAAG
TACTCCCTGTTCGAGCTGGAAAACGGCCGGAAGAGAATGCTGGCCTCTGCCGGCGAACTGCAGAAGGGAA
ACGAACTGGCCCTGCCCTCCAAATATGTGAACTTCCTGTACCTGGCCAGCCACTATGAGAAGCTGAAGGG
CTCCCCCGAGGATAATGAGCAGAAACAGCTGTTTGTGGAACAGCACAAGCACTACCTGGACGAGATCATC
GAGCAGATCAGCGAGTTCTCCAAGAGAGTGATCCTGGCCGACGCTAATCTGGACAAAGTGCTGTCCGCCT
ACAACAAGCACCGGGATAAGCCCATCAGAGAGCAGGCCGAGAATATCATCCACCTGTTTACCCTGACCAA
TCTGGGAGCCCCTGCCGCCTTCAAGTACTTTGACACCACCATCGACCGGAAGAGGTACACCAGCACCAAA
GAGGTGCTGGACGCCACCCTGATCCACCAGAGCATCACCGGCCTGTACGAGACACGGATCGACCTGTCTC
AGCTGGGAGGCGACAAGCGTCCTGCTGCTACTAAGAAAGCTGGTCAAGCTAAGAAAAAGAAAGGCAGCGG
CGCCACCAACTTCAGCCTGCTGAAGCAGGCCGGCGACGTGGAGGAGAACCCCGGCCCCATGGTGAGCAAG
GGCGAGGAGCTGTTCACCGGGGTGGTGCCCATCCTGGTCGAGCTGGACGGCGACGTAAACGGCCACAAGT
TCAGCGTGTCTGGCGAGGGCGAGGGCGATGCCACCTACGGCAAGCTGACCCTGAAGTTCATCTGCACCAC
CGGCAAGCTGCCCGTGCCCTGGCCCACCCTCGTGACCACCCTGACCTACGGCGTGCAGTGCTTCAGCCGC
TACCCCGACCACATGAAGCAGCACGACTTCTTCAAGTCCGCCATGCCCGAAGGCTACGTCCAGGAGCGCA
CCATCTTCTTCAAGGACGACGGCAACTACAAGACCCGCGCCGAGGTGAAGTTCGAGGGCGACACCCTGGT
GAACCGCATCGAGCTGAAGGGCATCGACTTCAAGGAGGACGGCAACATCCTGGGGCACAAGCTGGAGTAC
AACTACAACAGCCACAACGTCTATATCATGGCCGACAAGCAGAAGAACGGCATCAAGGCGAACTTCAAGA
TCCGCCACAACATCGAGGACGGCAGCGTGCAGCTCGCCGACCACTACCAGCAGAACACCCCCATCGGCGA
CGGCCCCGTGCTGCTGCCCGACAACCACTACCTGAGCACCCAGTCCGCCCTGAGCAAAGACCCCAACGAG
AAGCGCGATCACATGGTCCTGCTGGAGTTCGTGACCGCCGCCGGGATCACTCTCGGCATGGACGAGCTGT
ACAAGTAAGCTAGCCTACCGGGTAGGGGAGGCGCTTTTCCCAAGGCAGTCTGGAGCATGCGCTTTAGCAG
CCCCGCTGGGCACTTGGCGCTACACAAGTGGCCTCTGGCCTCGCACACATTCCACATCCACCGGTAGGCG
CCAACCGGCTCCGTTCTTTGGTGGCCCCTTCGCGCCACCTTCTACTCCTCCCCTAGTCAGGAAGTTCCCC
CCCGCCCCGCAGCTCGCGTCGTGCAGGACGTGACAAATGGAAGTAGCACGTCTCACTAGTCTCGTGCAGA
TGGACAGCACCGCTGAGCAATGGAAGCGGGTAGGCCTTTGGGGCAGCGGCCAATAGCAGCTTTGCTCCTT
CGCTTTCTGGGCTCAGAGGCTGGGAAGGGGTGGGTCCGGGGGCGGGCTCAGGGGCGGGCTCAGGGGCGGG
GCGGGCGCCCGAAGGTCCTCCGGAGGCCCGGCATTCTGCACGCTTCAAAAGCGCACGTCTGCCGCGCTGT
TCTCCTCTTCCTCATCTCCGGGCCTTTCGACCTGCAGCCCAAGCTTACCATGACCGAGTACAAGCCCACG
GTGCGCCTCGCCACCCGCGACGACGTCCCCAGGGCCGTACGCACCCTCGCCGCCGCGTTCGCCGACTACC
CCGCCACGCGCCACACCGTCGATCCGGACCGCCACATCGAGCGGGTCACCGAGCTGCAAGAACTCTTCCT
CACGCGCGTCGGGCTCGACATCGGCAAGGTGTGGGTCGCGGACGACGGCGCCGCGGTGGCGGTCTGGACC
ACGCCGGAGAGCGTCGAAGCGGGGGCGGTGTTCGCCGAGATCGGCCCGCGCATGGCCGAGTTGAGCGGTT
CCCGGCTGGCCGCGCAGCAACAGATGGAAGGCCTCCTGGCGCCGCACCGGCCCAAGGAGCCCGCGTGGTT
CCTGGCCACCGTCGGCGTCTCGCCCGACCACCAGGGCAAGGGTCTGGGCAGCGCCGTCGTGCTCCCCGGA
GTGGAGGCGGCCGAGCGCGCCGGGGTGCCCGCCTTCCTGGAGACCTCCGCGCCCCGCAACCTCCCCTTCT
ACGAGCGGCTCGGCTTCACCGTCACCGCCGACGTCGAGGTGCCCGAAGGACCGCGCACCTGGTGCATGAC
CCGCAAGCCCGGTGCCTGATTCTAGAAAGTCGACAATCAACCTCTGGATTACAAAATTTGTGAAAGATTG
ACTGGTATTCTTAACTATGTTGCTCCTTTTACGCTATGTGGATACGCTGCTTTAATGCCTTTGTATCATG
CTATTGCTTCCCGTATGGCTTTCATTTTCTCCTCCTTGTATAAATCCTGGTTGCTGTCTCTTTATGAGGA
GTTGTGGCCCGTTGTCAGGCAACGTGGCGTGGTGTGCACTGTGTTTGCTGACGCAACCCCCACTGGTTGG
GGCATTGCCACCACCTGTCAGCTCCTTTCCGGGACTTTCGCTTTCCCCCTCCCTATTGCCACGGCGGAAC
TCATCGCCGCCTGCCTTGCCCGCTGCTGGACAGGGGCTCGGCTGTTGGGCACTGACAATTCCGTGGTGTT
GTCGGGGAAATCATCGTCCTTTCCTTGGCTGCTCGCCTGTGTTGCCACCTGGATTCTGCGCGGGACGTCC
TTCTGCTACGTCCCTTCGGCCCTCAATCCAGCGGACCTTCCTTCCCGCGGCCTGCTGCCGGCTCTGCGGC
CTCTTCCGCGTCTTCGCCTTCGCCCTCAGACGAGTCGGATCTCCCTTTGGGCCGCCTCCCCGCGTCGACT
TTAAGACCAATGACTTACAAGGCAGCTGTAGATCTTAGCCACTTTTTAAAAGAAAAGGGGGGACTGGAAG
GGCTAATTCACTCCCAACGAAGACAAGATCTGCTTTTTGCTTGTACTGGGTCTCTCTGGTTAGACCAGAT
CTGAGCCTGGGAGCTCTCTGGCTAACTAGGGAACCCACTGCTTAAGCCTCAATAAAGCTTGCCTTGAGTG
CTTCAAGTAGTGTGTGCCCGTCTGTTGTGTGACTCTGGTAACTAGAGATCCCTCAGACCCTTTTAGTCAG
TGTGGAAAATCTCTAGCAGTACGTATAGTAGTTCATGTCATCTTATTATTCAGTATTTATAACTTGCAAA
GAAATGAATATCAGAGAGTGAGAGGAACTTGTTTATTGCAGCTTATAATGGTTACAAATAAAGCAATAGC
ATCACAAATTTCACAAATAAAGCATTTTTTTCACTGCATTCTAGTTGTGGTTTGTCCAAACTCATCAATG
TATCTTATCATGTCTGGCTCTAGCTATCCCGCCCCTAACTCCGCCCATCCCGCCCCTAACTCCGCCCAGT
TCCGCCCATTCTCCGCCCCATGGCTGACTAATTTTTTTTATTTATGCAGAGGCCGAGGCCGCCTCGGCCT
CTGAGCTATTCCAGAAGTAGTGAGGAGGCTTTTTTGGAGGCCTAGGGACGTACCCAATTCGCCCTATAGT
GAGTCGTATTACGCGCGCTCACTGGCCGTCGTTTTACAACGTCGTGACTGGGAAAACCCTGGCGTTACCC
AACTTAATCGCCTTGCAGCACATCCCCCTTTCGCCAGCTGGCGTAATAGCGAAGAGGCCCGCACCGATCG
CCCTTCCCAACAGTTGCGCAGCCTGAATGGCGAATGGG
[124 nt withheld, positions 9769-9892]
C
[91 nt withheld, positions 9894-9984]
A
[49 nt withheld, positions 9986-10034]
CCTTTGACGTTGGAGTCCACGTTCTTT
[37 nt withheld, positions 10062-10098]
ACCCTATCTCGGTCTATTCTTTTGATTTATAAGGGATTTTGCCGATTTCGGCCTATTGGTTAAAAAATGA
GCTGATTTAACAAAAATTTAACGCGAATTTTAACAAAATATTAACGCTTACAATTTAGGTGGCACTTTTC
GGGGAAATGTGCGCGGAACCCCTATTTGTTTATTTTTCTAAATACATTCAAATATGTATCCGCTCATGAG
ACAATAACCCTGATAAATGCTTCAATAATATTGAAAAAGGAAGAGTATGAGTATTCAACATTTCCGTGTC
GCCCTTATTCCCTTTTTTGCGGCATTTTGCCTTCCTGTTTTTGCTCACCCAGAAACGCTGGTGAAAGTAA
AAGATGCTGAAGATCAGTTGGGTGCACGAGTGGGTTACATCGAACTGGATCTCAACAGCGGTAAGATCCT
TGAGAGTTTTCGCCCCGAAGAACGTTTTCCAATGATGAGCACTTTTAAAGTTCTGCTATGTGGCGCGGTA
TTATCCCGTATTGACGCCGGGCAAGAGCAACTCGGTCGCCGCATACACTATTCTCAGAATGACTTGGTTG
AGTACTCACCAGTCACAGAAAAGCATCTTACGGATGGCATGACAGTAAGAGAATTATGCAGTGCTGCCAT
AACCATGAGTGATAACACTGCGGCCAACTTACTTCTGACAACGATCGGAGGACCGAAGGAGCTAACCGCT
TTTTTGCACAACATGGGGGATCATGTAACTCGCCTTGATCGTTGGGAACCGGAGCTGAATGAAGCCATAC
CAAACGACGAGCGTGACACCACGATGCCTGTAGCAATGGCAACAACGTTGCGCAAACTATTAACTGGCGA
ACTACTTACTCTAGCTTCCCGGCAACAATTAATAGACTGGATGGAGGCGGATAAAGTTGCAGGACCACTT
CTGCGCTCGGCCCTTCCGGCTGGCTGGTTTATTGCTGATAAATCTGGAGCCGGTGAGCGTGGGTCTCGCG
GTATCATTGCAGCACTGGGGCCAGATGGTAAGCCCTCCCGTATCGTAGTTATCTACACGACGGGGAGTCA
GGCAACTATGGATGAACGAAATAGACAGATCGCTGAGATAGGTGCCTCACTGATTAAGCATTGGTAACTG
TCAGACCAAGTTTACTCATATATACTTTAGATTGATTTAAAACTTCATTTTTAATTTAAAAGGATCTAGG
TGAAGATCCTTTTTGATAATCTCATGACCAAAATCCCTTAACGTGAGTTTTCGTTCCACTGAGCGTCAGA
CCCCGTAGAAAAGATCAAAGGATCTTCTTGAGATCCTTTTTTTCTGCGCGTAATCTGCTGCTTGCAAACA
AAAAAACCACCGCTACCAGCGGTGGTTTGTTTGCCGGATCAAGAGCTACCAACTCTTTTTCCGAAGGTAA
CTGGCTTCAGCAGAGCGCAGATACCAAATACTGTTCTTCTAGTGTAGCCGTAGTTAGGCCACCACTTCAA
GAACTCTGTAGCACCGCCTACATACCTCGCTCTGCTAATCCTGTTACCAGTGGCTGCTGCCAGTGGCGAT
AAGTCGTGTCTTACCGGGTTGGACTCAAGACGATAGTTACCGGATAAGGCGCAGCGGTCGGGCTGAACGG
GGGGTTCGTGCACACAGCCCAGCTTGGAGCGAACGACCTACACCGAACTGAGATACCTACAGCGTGAGCT
ATGAGAAAGCGCCACGCTTCCCGAAGGGAGAAAGGCGGACAGGTATCCGGTAAGCGGCAGGGTCGGAACA
GGAGAGCGCACGAGGGAGCTTCCAGGGGGAAACGCCTGGTATCTTTATAGTCCTGTCGGGTTTCGCCACC
TCTGACTTGAGCGTCGATTTTTGTGATGCTCGTCAGGGGGGCGGAGCCTATGGAAAAACGCCAGCAACGC
GGCCTTTTTACGGTTCCTGGCCTTTTGCTGGCCTTTTGCTCACATGTTCTTTCCTGCGTTATCCCCTGAT
TCTGTGGATAACCGTATTACCGCCTTTGAGTGAGCTGATACCGCTCGCCGCAGCCGAACGACCGAGCGCA
GCGAGTCAGTGAGCGAGGAAGCGGAAGAGCGCCCAATACGCAAACCGCCTCTCCCCGCGCGTTGGCCGAT
TCATTAATGCAGCTGGCACGACAGGTTTCCCGACTGGAAAGCGGGCAGTGAGCGCAACGCAATTAATGTG
AGTTAGCTCACTCATTAGGCACCCCAGGCTTTACACTTTATGCTTCCGGCTCGTATGTTGTGTGGAATTG
TGAGCGGATAACAATTTCACACAGGAAACAGCTATGACCATGATTACGCCAAGCGCGCAATTAACCCTCA
CTAAAGGGAACAAAAGCTGGAGCTGCAAGCTTAATGTAGT
